Addgene plasmid #110550: pFLAG-ZYG11B
Purpose: expresses a FLAG-tagged human ZYG11B protein in mamalian cells
Depositing lab: Edward Kipreos. Depositing organization: University of Georgia. Publication: The ubiquitin ligase CRL2ZYG11 targets cyclin B1 for degradation in a conserved pathway that facilitates mitotic slippage. Balachandran RS, Heighington CS, Starostina NG, Anderson JW, Owen DL, Vasudevan S, Kipreos ET. J Cell Biol. 2016 Oct 24;215(2):151-166. Epub 2016 Oct 17. 10.1083/jcb.201601083 PubMed 27810909.
Backbone
  Vector backbone: pCMV-Tag2b
  Vector type: Mammalian Expression
Growth in bacteria
  Bacterial resistance: Kanamycin, 50 μg/mL
  Growth temperature: 37°C
  Growth strain: DH5alpha
  Copy number: High Copy
Gene/Insert
  Gene/Insert name: ZYG11B (alt name: ZYG-11B)
  Species: H. sapiens (human)
  Entrez Gene: ZYG11B (a.k.a. ZYG11)
  Promoter: CMV
  Tag / fusion protein: FLAG (N terminal on insert)
  Cloning method: Restriction Enzyme; 5′ cloning site unknown (unknown if destroyed); 3′ cloning site unknown (unknown if destroyed)
  Sequencing primers: 5′ unknown
Terms and licenses: Academic/Nonprofit Terms; Industry Terms
How to cite: pFLAG-ZYG11B was a gift from Edward Kipreos (Addgene plasmid # 110550 ; http://n2t.net/addgene:110550 ; RRID:Addgene_110550)
