[The description below was written by a language model from this plasmid's Addgene catalogue record and pLannotate feature annotations shown in this document.]
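Description:
pFLAG-ZYG11B is a 6.5 kb mammalian expression plasmid built on the pCMV-Tag2b backbone that produces human ZYG11B with an N-terminal FLAG epitope. It replicates in E. coli from a high-copy ColE1/pUC-type origin and also carries an f1 phage origin for single-stranded DNA production. Selection relies on a single Tn5 aminoglycoside phosphotransferase gene (NeoR/KanR) placed behind tandem bacterial (bla) and SV40 early promoters and followed by an HSV TK polyadenylation signal. The same marker therefore gives kanamycin resistance in bacteria and can give G418 resistance in transfected mammalian cells.

The expression cassette is driven by the human cytomegalovirus immediate-early enhancer and promoter. Downstream lies a short FLAG-coding segment; the annotation software labels it a fragment of 3xFLAG, but its length of about 25 nt fits a single FLAG tag. Residual polylinker sequence joins it to the ZYG11B open reading frame of roughly 2.2 kb. Transcripts are terminated by an SV40 poly(A) signal, which is preceded by remnants of SV40 early-region sequence. T3 and T7 phage promoters flank the cloning region and can serve for in vitro transcription or as sequencing primer sites. The restriction sites used for cloning are not recorded. The depositor sequence and the repository's sequencing result are the same length and show identical feature sets, differing only in the numbering start point.

ZYG11B is the substrate-adapter subunit of a CUL2–Elongin BC E3 ubiquitin ligase. The associated study concerns targeting of cyclin B1 for degradation by this ligase and its role in mitotic slippage. The plasmid suits overexpression of tagged ZYG11B in mammalian cells, with detection or immunoprecipitation through the FLAG epitope.
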