Features (pLannotate 1.2.2; 20 found; start..end, strand, type, name):
     67..370     +  enhancer       CMV enhancer: human cytomegalovirus immediate early enhancer
    371..574     +  promoter       CMV promoter: human cytomegalovirus (CMV) immediate early promoter
    620..638     +  promoter       T3 promoter: promoter for bacteriophage T3 RNA polymerase
    651..674     +  misc_feature   MCS (fragment): pBluescript multiple cloning site
    682..706     +  CDS            3xFLAG (fragment): three tandem FLAG® epitope tags
    715..737     +  misc_feature   MCS (fragment): pBluescript multiple cloning site
    736..2967    +  CDS            ZYG11B: ZY11B_HUMAN - Also known as KIAA1730. Experimental evidence at protein level: Swiss-Prot protein existence level 1. Serves as substrate adapter subunit in the E3 ubiquitin ligase complex ZYG11B-CUL2-Elongin BC. Acts redudantly with ZER1 to target substrates bearing N-terminal glycine degrons for proteasomal degradation (PubMed:33093214). Involved in the clearance of proteolytic fragments generated by caspase cleavage during apoptosis since N- terminal glycine degrons are strongly enriched at caspase cleavage sites. Also important in the quality control of protein N- myristoylation in which N-t
   3028..3046    -  promoter       T7 promoter: promoter for bacteriophage T7 RNA polymerase
   3056..3095    +  CDS            lacZα (fragment): LacZα fragment of β-galactosidase; lacZ fragment
   3105..3160    +  intron         small t intron (fragment): SV40 (simian virus 40) small t antigen intron
   3160..3297    +  CDS            large T antigen (fragment): large T antigen from SV40 (simian virus 40)
   3320..3441    +  polyA_signal   SV40 poly(A) signal: SV40 polyadenylation signal
   3475..3903    -  rep_origin     f1 ori (sequence partly withheld): f1 bacteriophage origin of replication; arrow indicates direction of (+) strand synthesis
   3930..4032    +  promoter       AmpR promoter: bla
   4036..4393    +  promoter       SV40 promoter: SV40 enhancer and early promoter
   4428..5222    +  CDS            NeoR/KanR: aminoglycoside phosphotransferase from Tn5; aph(3')-II (or nptII); confers resistance to neomycin, kanamycin, and G418 (Geneticin®)
   5243..5395    +  CDS            ble (fragment): BLE_KLEPN - Experimental evidence at protein level: Swiss-Prot protein existence level 1. Binding protein with a strong affinity to the bleomycin family of antibiotics. Binds to CL990; an antimitotic-antibiotic compound. From Klebsiella pneumoniae.
   5454..5501    +  polyA_signal   HSV TK poly(A) signal: herpes simplex virus thymidine kinase polyadenylation signal (Cole and Stacy, 1985)
   5592..5608    -  polyA_signal   bGH poly(A) signal (fragment): bovine growth hormone polyadenylation signal
   5830..6418    +  rep_origin     ori: high-copy-number ColE1/pMB1/pBR322/pUC origin of replication
>Addgene plasmid #110550 | pFLAG-ZYG11B | depositor full sequence | sequence record 207918 | pFLAG-ZYG11B sequence 6526 bps
ATGCATTAGTTATTAATAGTAATCAATTACGGGGTCATTAGTTCATAGCCCATATATGGAGTTCCGCGTT
ACATAACTTACGGTAAATGGCCCGCCTGGCTGACCGCCCAACGACCCCCGCCCATTGACGTCAATAATGA
CGTATGTTCCCATAGTAACGCCAATAGGGACTTTCCATTGACGTCAATGGGTGGAGTATTTACGGTAAAC
TGCCCACTTGGCAGTACATCAAGTGTATCATATGCCAAGTACGCCCCCTATTGACGTCAATGACGGTAAA
TGGCCCGCCTGGCATTATGCCCAGTACATGACCTTATGGGACTTTCCTACTTGGCAGTACATCTACGTAT
TAGTCATCGCTATTACCATGGTGATGCGGTTTTGGCAGTACATCAATGGGCGTGGATAGCGGTTTGACTC
ACGGGGATTTCCAAGTCTCCACCCCATTGACGTCAATGGGAGTTTGTTTTGGCACCAAAATCAACGGGAC
TTTCCAAAATGTCGTAACAACTCCGCCCCATTGACGCAAATGGGCGGTAGGCGTGTACGGTGGGAGGTCT
ATATAAGCAGAGCTGGTTTAGTGAACCGTCAGATCCGCTAGCGATTACGCCAAGCTCGAAATTAACCCTC
ACTAAAGGGAACAAAAGCTGGAGCTCCACCGCGGTGGCGGCCGCCACCATGGATTACAAGGATGACGACG
ATAAGAGCCCGGGCGGATCCCCCGGGCTGCAGGAATTGCCAGAGGACCAAGCCGGCGCAGCCATGGAGGA
GGCGTCTCCCTATTCCTTACTTGATATCTGCTTGAATTTCTTGACTACTCACCTTGAGAAGTTCTGTTCA
GCCAGACAAGATGGAACATTGTGTCTGCAGGAACCTGGAGTATTCCCACAGGAGGTGGCTGATCGACTGC
TTCGGACCATGGCTTTTCATGGTCTATTGAATGATGGAACTGTGGGTATTTTTAGGGGCAACCAGATGCG
CTTAAAGCGAGCCTGCATTCGCAAAGCAAAGATCTCTGCTGTTGCTTTCCGGAAAGCTTTCTGCCACCAC
AAGTTAGTGGAACTTGATGCCACAGGTGTGAATGCTGATATCACGATTACAGACATTATCAGTGGGCTTG
GCAGTAACAAATGGATCCAGCAGAATCTCCAGTGCCTGGTGCTGAATTCATTAACTCTCTCCCTCGAGGA
TCCTTACGAGCGCTGCTTCAGCCGGCTTTCTGGCCTTCGAGCTTTAAGCATCACGAATGTTCTCTTTTAC
AATGAAGACCTGGCTGAAGTTGCCTCATTGCCAAGATTAGAGAGCTTGGATATTTCTAACACCTCAATCA
CAGACATCACTGCTCTACTGGCCTGCAAAGACCGACTCAAGTCTCTAACCATGCACCACTTGAAATGTTT
AAAAATGACAACTACCCAGATACTGGATGTAGTTCGGGAACTCAAACATCTGAATCATCTTGATATCTCA
GATGATAAACAGTTTACATCAGACATAGCTCTTCGCTTACTAGAACAAAAAGACATCCTACCTAACCTTG
TTTCTCTGGATGTTTCTGGGAGAAAGCACGTGACAGATAAAGCCGTTGAAGCCTTTATACAACAACGTCC
AAGCATGCAATTTGTAGGTTTGCTGGCTACTGATGCTGGTTACTCTGAATTCCTCACAGGCGAAGGACAT
TTGAAGGTGTCTGGGGAAGCCAATGAAACTCAGATTGCAGAAGCACTGAAGCGTTACAGTGAACGGGCAT
TCTTTGTTCGGGAAGCTCTATTTCATCTTTTTAGTCTGACTCATGTGATGGAAAAAACAAAGCCAGAAAT
TTTAAAGCTTGTGGTTACTGGGATGAGAAACCACCCTATGAATTTGCCAGTGCAACTGGCTGCAAGCGCC
TGTGTATTTAACTTAACCAAGCAGGATCTTGCTGCAGGGATGCCTGTCCGACTCCTGGCTGATGTGACCC
ATTTGCTGCTCAAAGCCATGGAACATTTTCCCAATCACCAGCAGTTACAGAAGAATTGCCTCCTTTCACT
TTGCAGTGACCGGATCCTTCAAGATGTTCCATTTAACAGGTTTGAAGCAGCCAAGCTTGTCATGCAGTGG
CTTTGCAACCATGAGGATCAAAACATGCAAAGGATGGCAGTTGCTATCATTTCTATCCTGGCTGCCAAGC
TTTCTACAGAACAAACTGCACAGCTTGGTACTGAGCTCTTCATTGTCAGGCAACTTCTTCAAATAGTGAA
GCAGAAAACCAATCAAAATTCAGTGGACACTACATTGAAATTTACTTTGAGTGCACTTTGGAACCTCACA
GATGAATCTCCAACCACTTGTAGACACTTTATTGAAAACCAAGGGTTAGAACTCTTCATGAGGGTTCTAG
AGTCTTTCCCAACTGAGTCATCCATTCAGCAGAAAGTTCTAGGACTTTTGAACAATATAGCTGAAGTACA
AGAATTACATTCTGAATTAATGTGGAAAGATTTTATAGACCACATCAGTAGTCTCCTACACAGTGTGGAA
GTGGAAGTCAGTTACTTTGCAGCTGGAATTATTGCCCATTTAATATCCAGAGGTGAACAAGCTTGGACAT
TGAGTCGTAGCCAGAGGAATTCTCTGCTGGATGATTTGCATTCAGCTATTTTGAAATGGCCAACTCCAGA
GTGTGAGATGGTAGCATACAGGTCCTTTAATCCATTTTTCCCATTACTTGGCTGTTTCACAACACCAGGA
GTTCAGCTATGGGCAGTTTGGGCCATGCAACATGTCTGCAGCAAGAATCCTTCAAGGTATTGCAGCATGC
TGATTGAAGAAGGAGGATTGCAGCATTTATACAACATCAAAGATCATGAACATACTGATCCCCATGTCCA
ACAGATTGCTGTGGCCATTCTGGATAGCTTAGAAAAACACATTGTGCGCCATGGGAGGCCACCTCCCTGT
AAAAAACAGCCCCAAGCCAGACTAAATTGATAGTGAGGGCCCGGTACCTTAATTAATTAAGGTACCAGGT
AAGTGTACCCAATTCGCCCTATAGTGAGTCGTATTACAATTCACTCGATCGCCCTTCCCAACAGTTGCGC
AGCCTGAATGGCGAATGGAGATCCAATTTTTAAGTGTATAATGTGTTAAACTACTGATTCTAATTGTTTG
TGTATTTTAGATTCACAGTCCCAAGGCTCATTTCAGGCCCCTCAGTCCTCACAGTCTGTTCATGATCATA
ATCAGCCATACCACATTTGTAGAGGTTTTACTTGCTTTAAAAAACCTCCCACACCTCCCCCTGAACCTGA
AACATAAAATGAATGCAATTGTTGTTGTTAACTTGTTTATTGCAGCTTATAATGGTTACAAATAAAGCAA
TAGCATCACAAATTTCACAAATAAAGCATTTTTTTCACTGCATTCTAGTTGTGGTTTGTCCAAACTCATC
AATGTATCTTAACGCGTAAATTGTAAGCGTTAATATTTTGTTAAAATTCGCGTTAAATTTTTGTTAAATC
AGCTCATTTTTTAACCAATAGGCCGAAATCGGCAAAATCCCTTATAAATCAAAAGAATAGACCGAGATAG
GGT
[37 nt withheld, positions 3574-3610]
AAAGAACGTGGACTCCAACGTCAAAGG
[49 nt withheld, positions 3638-3686]
T
[91 nt withheld, positions 3688-3778]
G
[124 nt withheld, positions 3780-3903]
CAGGTGGCACTTTTCGGGGAAATGTGCGCGGAACCCCTATTTGTTTATTTTTCTAAATACATTCAAATAT
GTATCCGCTCATGAGACAATAACCCTGATAAATGCTTCAATAATATTGAAAAAGGAAGAATCCTGAGGCG
GAAAGAACCAGCTGTGGAATGTGTGTCAGTTAGGGTGTGGAAAGTCCCCAGGCTCCCCAGCAGGCAGAAG
TATGCAAAGCATGCATCTCAATTAGTCAGCAACCAGGTGTGGAAAGTCCCCAGGCTCCCCAGCAGGCAGA
AGTATGCAAAGCATGCATCTCAATTAGTCAGCAACCATAGTCCCGCCCCTAACTCCGCCCATCCCGCCCC
TAACTCCGCCCAGTTCCGCCCATTCTCCGCCCCATGGCTGACTAATTTTTTTTATTTATGCAGAGGCCGA
GGCCGCCTCGGCCTCTGAGCTATTCCAGAAGTAGTGAGGAGGCTTTTTTGGAGGCCTAGGCTTTTGCAAA
GATCGATCAAGAGACAGGATGAGGATCGTTTCGCATGATTGAACAAGATGGATTGCACGCAGGTTCTCCG
GCCGCTTGGGTGGAGAGGCTATTCGGCTATGACTGGGCACAACAGACAATCGGCTGCTCTGATGCCGCCG
TGTTCCGGCTGTCAGCGCAGGGGCGCCCGGTTCTTTTTGTCAAGACCGACCTGTCCGGTGCCCTGAATGA
ACTGCAAGACGAGGCAGCGCGGCTATCGTGGCTGGCCACGACGGGCGTTCCTTGCGCAGCTGTGCTCGAC
GTTGTCACTGAAGCGGGAAGGGACTGGCTGCTATTGGGCGAAGTGCCGGGGCAGGATCTCCTGTCATCTC
ACCTTGCTCCTGCCGAGAAAGTATCCATCATGGCTGATGCAATGCGGCGGCTGCATACGCTTGATCCGGC
TACCTGCCCATTCGACCACCAAGCGAAACATCGCATCGAGCGAGCACGTACTCGGATGGAAGCCGGTCTT
GTCGATCAGGATGATCTGGACGAAGAACATCAGGGGCTCGCGCCAGCCGAACTGTTCGCCAGGCTCAAGG
CGAGCATGCCCGACGGCGAGGATCTCGTCGTGACCCATGGCGATGCCTGCTTGCCGAATATCATGGTGGA
AAATGGCCGCTTTTCTGGATTCATCGACTGTGGCCGGCTGGGTGTGGCGGACCGCTATCAGGACATAGCG
TTGGCTACCCGTGATATTGCTGAAGAACTTGGCGGCGAATGGGCTGACCGCTTCCTCGTGCTTTACGGTA
TCGCCGCTCCCGATTCGCAGCGCATCGCCTTCTATCGCCTTCTTGACGAGTTCTTCTGAGCGGGACTCTG
GGGTTCGAAATGACCGACCAAGCGACGCCCAACCTGCCATCACGAGATTTCGATTCCACCGCCGCCTTCT
ATGAAAGGTTGGGCTTCGGAATCGTTTTCCGGGACGCCGGCTGGATGATCCTCCAGCGCGGGGATCTCAT
GCTGGAGTTCTTCGCCCACCCTAGGGGGAGGCTAACTGAAACACGGAAGGAGACAATACCGGAAGGAACC
CGCGCTATGACGGCAATAAAAAGACAGAATAAAACGCACGGTGTTGGGTCGTTTGTTCATAAACGCGGGG
TTCGGTCCCAGGGCTGGCACTCTGTCGATACCCCACCGAGACCCCATTGGGGCCAATACGCCCGCGTTTC
TTCCTTTTCCCCACCCCACCCCCCAAGTTCGGGTGAAGGCCCAGGGCTCGCAGCCAACGTCGGGGCGGCA
GGCCCTGCCATAGCCTCAGGTTACTCATATATACTTTAGATTGATTTAAAACTTCATTTTTAATTTAAAA
GGATCTAGGTGAAGATCCTTTTTGATAATCTCATGACCAAAATCCCTTAACGTGAGTTTTCGTTCCACTG
AGCGTCAGACCCCGTAGAAAAGATCAAAGGATCTTCTTGAGATCCTTTTTTTCTGCGCGTAATCTGCTGC
TTGCAAACAAAAAAACCACCGCTACCAGCGGTGGTTTGTTTGCCGGATCAAGAGCTACCAACTCTTTTTC
CGAAGGTAACTGGCTTCAGCAGAGCGCAGATACCAAATACTGTCCTTCTAGTGTAGCCGTAGTTAGGCCA
CCACTTCAAGAACTCTGTAGCACCGCCTACATACCTCGCTCTGCTAATCCTGTTACCAGTGGCTGCTGCC
AGTGGCGATAAGTCGTGTCTTACCGGGTTGGACTCAAGACGATAGTTACCGGATAAGGCGCAGCGGTCGG
GCTGAACGGGGGGTTCGTGCACACAGCCCAGCTTGGAGCGAACGACCTACACCGAACTGAGATACCTACA
GCGTGAGCTATGAGAAAGCGCCACGCTTCCCGAAGGGAGAAAGGCGGACAGGTATCCGGTAAGCGGCAGG
GTCGGAACAGGAGAGCGCACGAGGGAGCTTCCAGGGGGAAACGCCTGGTATCTTTATAGTCCTGTCGGGT
TTCGCCACCTCTGACTTGAGCGTCGATTTTTGTGATGCTCGTCAGGGGGGCGGAGCCTATGGAAAAACGC
CAGCAACGCGGCCTTTTTACGGTTCCTGGCCTTTTGCTGGCCTTTTGCTCACATGTTCTTTCCTGCGTTA
TCCCCTGATTCTGTGGATAACCGTATTACCGCC
