Features (pLannotate 1.2.2; 20 found; start..end, strand, type, name):
     86..389     +  enhancer       CMV enhancer: human cytomegalovirus immediate early enhancer
    390..593     +  promoter       CMV promoter: human cytomegalovirus (CMV) immediate early promoter
    639..657     +  promoter       T3 promoter: promoter for bacteriophage T3 RNA polymerase
    670..693     +  misc_feature   MCS (fragment): pBluescript multiple cloning site
    701..725     +  CDS            3xFLAG (fragment): three tandem FLAG® epitope tags
    734..756     +  misc_feature   MCS (fragment): pBluescript multiple cloning site
    755..2986    +  CDS            ZYG11B: ZY11B_HUMAN - Also known as KIAA1730. Experimental evidence at protein level: Swiss-Prot protein existence level 1. Serves as substrate adapter subunit in the E3 ubiquitin ligase complex ZYG11B-CUL2-Elongin BC. Acts redudantly with ZER1 to target substrates bearing N-terminal glycine degrons for proteasomal degradation (PubMed:33093214). Involved in the clearance of proteolytic fragments generated by caspase cleavage during apoptosis since N- terminal glycine degrons are strongly enriched at caspase cleavage sites. Also important in the quality control of protein N- myristoylation in which N-t
   3047..3065    -  promoter       T7 promoter: promoter for bacteriophage T7 RNA polymerase
   3075..3114    +  CDS            lacZα (fragment): LacZα fragment of β-galactosidase; lacZ fragment
   3124..3179    +  intron         small t intron (fragment): SV40 (simian virus 40) small t antigen intron
   3179..3316    +  CDS            large T antigen (fragment): large T antigen from SV40 (simian virus 40)
   3339..3460    +  polyA_signal   SV40 poly(A) signal: SV40 polyadenylation signal
   3494..3922    -  rep_origin     f1 ori (sequence partly withheld): f1 bacteriophage origin of replication; arrow indicates direction of (+) strand synthesis
   3949..4051    +  promoter       AmpR promoter: bla
   4055..4412    +  promoter       SV40 promoter: SV40 enhancer and early promoter
   4447..5241    +  CDS            NeoR/KanR: aminoglycoside phosphotransferase from Tn5; aph(3')-II (or nptII); confers resistance to neomycin, kanamycin, and G418 (Geneticin®)
   5262..5414    +  CDS            ble (fragment): BLE_KLEPN - Experimental evidence at protein level: Swiss-Prot protein existence level 1. Binding protein with a strong affinity to the bleomycin family of antibiotics. Binds to CL990; an antimitotic-antibiotic compound. From Klebsiella pneumoniae.
   5473..5520    +  polyA_signal   HSV TK poly(A) signal: herpes simplex virus thymidine kinase polyadenylation signal (Cole and Stacy, 1985)
   5611..5627    -  polyA_signal   bGH poly(A) signal (fragment): bovine growth hormone polyadenylation signal
   5849..6437    +  rep_origin     ori: high-copy-number ColE1/pMB1/pBR322/pUC origin of replication
>Addgene plasmid #110550 | pFLAG-ZYG11B | addgene full sequence | sequence record 211568 | Addgene NGS Result
GGATAACCGTATTACCGCCATGCATTAGTTATTAATAGTAATCAATTACGGGGTCATTAGTTCATAGCCC
ATATATGGAGTTCCGCGTTACATAACTTACGGTAAATGGCCCGCCTGGCTGACCGCCCAACGACCCCCGC
CCATTGACGTCAATAATGACGTATGTTCCCATAGTAACGCCAATAGGGACTTTCCATTGACGTCAATGGG
TGGAGTATTTACGGTAAACTGCCCACTTGGCAGTACATCAAGTGTATCATATGCCAAGTACGCCCCCTAT
TGACGTCAATGACGGTAAATGGCCCGCCTGGCATTATGCCCAGTACATGACCTTATGGGACTTTCCTACT
TGGCAGTACATCTACGTATTAGTCATCGCTATTACCATGGTGATGCGGTTTTGGCAGTACATCAATGGGC
GTGGATAGCGGTTTGACTCACGGGGATTTCCAAGTCTCCACCCCATTGACGTCAATGGGAGTTTGTTTTG
GCACCAAAATCAACGGGACTTTCCAAAATGTCGTAACAACTCCGCCCCATTGACGCAAATGGGCGGTAGG
CGTGTACGGTGGGAGGTCTATATAAGCAGAGCTGGTTTAGTGAACCGTCAGATCCGCTAGCGATTACGCC
AAGCTCGAAATTAACCCTCACTAAAGGGAACAAAAGCTGGAGCTCCACCGCGGTGGCGGCCGCCACCATG
GATTACAAGGATGACGACGATAAGAGCCCGGGCGGATCCCCCGGGCTGCAGGAATTGCCAGAGGACCAAG
CCGGCGCAGCCATGGAGGAGGCGTCTCCCTATTCCTTACTTGATATCTGCTTGAATTTCTTGACTACTCA
CCTTGAGAAGTTCTGTTCAGCCAGACAAGATGGAACATTGTGTCTGCAGGAACCTGGAGTATTCCCACAG
GAGGTGGCTGATCGACTGCTTCGGACCATGGCTTTTCATGGTCTATTGAATGATGGAACTGTGGGTATTT
TTAGGGGCAACCAGATGCGCTTAAAGCGAGCCTGCATTCGCAAAGCAAAGATCTCTGCTGTTGCTTTCCG
GAAAGCTTTCTGCCACCACAAGTTAGTGGAACTTGATGCCACAGGTGTGAATGCTGATATCACGATTACA
GACATTATCAGTGGGCTTGGCAGTAACAAATGGATCCAGCAGAATCTCCAGTGCCTGGTGCTGAATTCAT
TAACTCTCTCCCTCGAGGATCCTTACGAGCGCTGCTTCAGCCGGCTTTCTGGCCTTCGAGCTTTAAGCAT
CACGAATGTTCTCTTTTACAATGAAGACCTGGCTGAAGTTGCCTCATTGCCAAGATTAGAGAGCTTGGAT
ATTTCTAACACCTCAATCACAGACATCACTGCTCTACTGGCCTGCAAAGACCGACTCAAGTCTCTAACCA
TGCACCACTTGAAATGTTTAAAAATGACAACTACCCAGATACTGGATGTAGTTCGGGAACTCAAACATCT
GAATCATCTTGATATCTCAGATGATAAACAGTTTACATCAGACATAGCTCTTCGCTTACTAGAACAAAAA
GACATCCTACCTAACCTTGTTTCTCTGGATGTTTCTGGGAGAAAGCACGTGACAGATAAAGCCGTTGAAG
CCTTTATACAACAACGTCCAAGCATGCAATTTGTAGGTTTGCTGGCTACTGATGCTGGTTACTCTGAATT
CCTCACAGGCGAAGGACATTTGAAGGTGTCTGGGGAAGCCAATGAAACTCAGATTGCAGAAGCACTGAAG
CGTTACAGTGAACGGGCATTCTTTGTTCGGGAAGCTCTATTTCATCTTTTTAGTCTGACTCATGTGATGG
AAAAAACAAAGCCAGAAATTTTAAAGCTTGTGGTTACTGGGATGAGAAACCACCCTATGAATTTGCCAGT
GCAACTGGCTGCAAGCGCCTGTGTATTTAACTTAACCAAGCAGGATCTTGCTGCAGGAATGCCTGTCCGA
CTCCTGGCTGATGTGACCCATTTGCTGCTCAAAGCCATGGAACATTTTCCCAATCACCAGCAGTTACAGA
AGAATTGCCTCCTTTCACTTTGCAGTGACCGGATCCTTCAAGATGTTCCATTTAACAGGTTTGAAGCAGC
CAAGCTTGTCATGCAGTGGCTTTGCAACCATGAGGATCAAAACATGCAAAGGATGGCAGTTGCTATCATT
TCTATCCTGGCTGCCAAGCTTTCTACAGAACAAACTGCACAGCTTGGTACTGAGCTCTTCATTGTCAGGC
AACTTCTTCAAATAGTGAAGCAGAAAACCAATCAAAATTCAGTGGACACTACATTGAAATTTACTTTGAG
TGCACTTTGGAACCTCACAGATGAATCTCCAACCACTTGTAGACACTTTATTGAAAACCAAGGGTTAGAA
CTCTTCATGAGGGTTCTAGAGTCTTTCCCAACTGAGTCATCCATTCAGCAGAAAGTTCTAGGACTTTTGA
ACAATATAGCTGAAGTACAAGAATTACATTCTGAATTAATGTGGAAAGATTTTATAGACCACATCAGTAG
TCTCCTACACAGTGTGGAAGTGGAAGTCAGTTACTTTGCAGCTGGAATTATTGCCCATTTAATATCCAGA
GGTGAACAAGCTTGGACATTGAGTCGTAGCCAGAGGAATTCTCTGCTGGATGATTTGCATTCAGCTATTT
TGAAATGGCCAACTCCAGAGTGTGAGATGGTAGCATACAGGTCCTTTAATCCATTTTTCCCATTACTTGG
CTGTTTCACAACACCAGGAGTTCAGCTATGGGCAGTTTGGGCCATGCAACATGTCTGCAGCAAGAATCCT
TCAAGGTATTGCAGCATGCTGATTGAAGAAGGAGGATTGCAGCATTTATACAACATCAAAGATCATGAAC
ATACTGATCCCCATGTCCAACAGATTGCTGTGGCCATTCTGGATAGCTTAGAAAAACACATTGTGCGCCA
TGGGAGGCCACCTCCCTGTAAAAAACAGCCCCAAGCCAGACTAAATTGATAGTGAGGGCCCGGTACCTTA
ATTAATTAAGGTACCAGGTAAGTGTACCCAATTCGCCCTATAGTGAGTCGTATTACAATTCACTCGATCG
CCCTTCCCAACAGTTGCGCAGCCTGAATGGCGAATGGAGATCCAATTTTTAAGTGTATAATGTGTTAAAC
TACTGATTCTAATTGTTTGTGTATTTTAGATTCACAGTCCCAAGGCTCATTTCAGGCCCCTCAGTCCTCA
CAGTCTGTTCATGATCATAATCAGCCATACCACATTTGTAGAGGTTTTACTTGCTTTAAAAAACCTCCCA
CACCTCCCCCTGAACCTGAAACATAAAATGAATGCAATTGTTGTTGTTAACTTGTTTATTGCAGCTTATA
ATGGTTACAAATAAAGCAATAGCATCACAAATTTCACAAATAAAGCATTTTTTTCACTGCATTCTAGTTG
TGGTTTGTCCAAACTCATCAATGTATCTTAACGCGTAAATTGTAAGCGTTAATATTTTGTTAAAATTCGC
GTTAAATTTTTGTTAAATCAGCTCATTTTTTAACCAATAGGCCGAAATCGGCAAAATCCCTTATAAATCA
AAAGAATAGACCGAGATAGGGT
[37 nt withheld, positions 3593-3629]
AAAGAACGTGGACTCCAACGTCAAAGG
[49 nt withheld, positions 3657-3705]
T
[91 nt withheld, positions 3707-3797]
G
[124 nt withheld, positions 3799-3922]
CAGGTGGCACTTTTCGGGGAAATGTGCGCGGAACCCCTATTTGTTTATTTTTCTAAATACATTCAAATAT
GTATCCGCTCATGAGACAATAACCCTGATAAATGCTTCAATAATATTGAAAAAGGAAGAATCCTGAGGCG
GAAAGAACCAGCTGTGGAATGTGTGTCAGTTAGGGTGTGGAAAGTCCCCAGGCTCCCCAGCAGGCAGAAG
TATGCAAAGCATGCATCTCAATTAGTCAGCAACCAGGTGTGGAAAGTCCCCAGGCTCCCCAGCAGGCAGA
AGTATGCAAAGCATGCATCTCAATTAGTCAGCAACCATAGTCCCGCCCCTAACTCCGCCCATCCCGCCCC
TAACTCCGCCCAGTTCCGCCCATTCTCCGCCCCATGGCTGACTAATTTTTTTTATTTATGCAGAGGCCGA
GGCCGCCTCGGCCTCTGAGCTATTCCAGAAGTAGTGAGGAGGCTTTTTTGGAGGCCTAGGCTTTTGCAAA
GATCGATCAAGAGACAGGATGAGGATCGTTTCGCATGATTGAACAAGATGGATTGCACGCAGGTTCTCCG
GCCGCTTGGGTGGAGAGGCTATTCGGCTATGACTGGGCACAACAGACAATCGGCTGCTCTGATGCCGCCG
TGTTCCGGCTGTCAGCGCAGGGGCGCCCGGTTCTTTTTGTCAAGACCGACCTGTCCGGTGCCCTGAATGA
ACTGCAAGACGAGGCAGCGCGGCTATCGTGGCTGGCCACGACGGGCGTTCCTTGCGCAGCTGTGCTCGAC
GTTGTCACTGAAGCGGGAAGGGACTGGCTGCTATTGGGCGAAGTGCCGGGGCAGGATCTCCTGTCATCTC
ACCTTGCTCCTGCCGAGAAAGTATCCATCATGGCTGATGCAATGCGGCGGCTGCATACGCTTGATCCGGC
TACCTGCCCATTCGACCACCAAGCGAAACATCGCATCGAGCGAGCACGTACTCGGATGGAAGCCGGTCTT
GTCGATCAGGATGATCTGGACGAAGAACATCAGGGGCTCGCGCCAGCCGAACTGTTCGCCAGGCTCAAGG
CGAGCATGCCCGACGGCGAGGATCTCGTCGTGACCCATGGCGATGCCTGCTTGCCGAATATCATGGTGGA
AAATGGCCGCTTTTCTGGATTCATCGACTGTGGCCGGCTGGGTGTGGCGGACCGCTATCAGGACATAGCG
TTGGCTACCCGTGATATTGCTGAAGAACTTGGCGGCGAATGGGCTGACCGCTTCCTCGTGCTTTACGGTA
TCGCCGCTCCCGATTCGCAGCGCATCGCCTTCTATCGCCTTCTTGACGAGTTCTTCTGAGCGGGACTCTG
GGGTTCGAAATGACCGACCAAGCGACGCCCAACCTGCCATCACGAGATTTCGATTCCACCGCCGCCTTCT
ATGAAAGGTTGGGCTTCGGAATCGTTTTCCGGGACGCCGGCTGGATGATCCTCCAGCGCGGGGATCTCAT
GCTGGAGTTCTTCGCCCACCCTAGGGGGAGGCTAACTGAAACACGGAAGGAGACAATACCGGAAGGAACC
CGCGCTATGACGGCAATAAAAAGACAGAATAAAACGCACGGTGTTGGGTCGTTTGTTCATAAACGCGGGG
TTCGGTCCCAGGGCTGGCACTCTGTCGATACCCCACCGAGACCCCATTGGGGCCAATACGCCCGCGTTTC
TTCCTTTTCCCCACCCCACCCCCCAAGTTCGGGTGAAGGCCCAGGGCTCGCAGCCAACGTCGGGGCGGCA
GGCCCTGCCATAGCCTCAGGTTACTCATATATACTTTAGATTGATTTAAAACTTCATTTTTAATTTAAAA
GGATCTAGGTGAAGATCCTTTTTGATAATCTCATGACCAAAATCCCTTAACGTGAGTTTTCGTTCCACTG
AGCGTCAGACCCCGTAGAAAAGATCAAAGGATCTTCTTGAGATCCTTTTTTTCTGCGCGTAATCTGCTGC
TTGCAAACAAAAAAACCACCGCTACCAGCGGTGGTTTGTTTGCCGGATCAAGAGCTACCAACTCTTTTTC
CGAAGGTAACTGGCTTCAGCAGAGCGCAGATACCAAATACTGTTCTTCTAGTGTAGCCGTAGTTAGGCCA
CCACTTCAAGAACTCTGTAGCACCGCCTACATACCTCGCTCTGCTAATCCTGTTACCAGTGGCTGCTGCC
AGTGGCGATAAGTCGTGTCTTACCGGGTTGGACTCAAGACGATAGTTACCGGATAAGGCGCAGCGGTCGG
GCTGAACGGGGGGTTCGTGCACACAGCCCAGCTTGGAGCGAACGACCTACACCGAACTGAGATACCTACA
GCGTGAGCTATGAGAAAGCGCCACGCTTCCCGAAGGGAGAAAGGCGGACAGGTATCCGGTAAGCGGCAGG
GTCGGAACAGGAGAGCGCACGAGGGAGCTTCCAGGGGGAAACGCCTGGTATCTTTATAGTCCTGTCGGGT
TTCGCCACCTCTGACTTGAGCGTCGATTTTTGTGATGCTCGTCAGGGGGGCGGAGCCTATGGAAAAACGC
CAGCAACGCGGCCTTTTTACGGTTCCTGGCCTTTTGCTGGCCTTTTGCTCACATGTTCTTTCCTGCGTTA
TCCCCTGATTCTGT
